>Addgene plasmid #54399 | LII dy 1-2 | depositor full sequence | sequence record 84619 | Full Sequence
CCTTATAAATCAAAAGAATAGACCGAGATAGGGTTGAGTGGCCGCTACAGGGCGCTCCCATTCGCCATTC
AGGCTGCGCAACTGTTGGGAAGGGCGTTTCGGTGCGGGCCTCTTCGCTATTACGCCAGCTGGCGAAAGGG
GGATGTGCTGCAAGGCGATTAAGTTGGGTAACGCCAGGGTTTTCCCAGTCACGACGTTGTAAAACGACGG
CCAGTGAGCGCGACGTAATACGACTCACTATAGGGCGAATTGGCGGAAGGCCGTCAAGGCCACGTGTCTT
GTCCAGGCGCGCCATGAGCTCTAAAGCTTCGCTCGAGCTTGAAGACAATACGTAGATAATTAGGCTAAAC
TATCCTTAAGGGGGCTTGTCTTCCCTCGAATTCCCAAGCTTATCTCGACCCGGGGTAGCGGCCGCTTGGA
TCCCAGAATTCTAGGTACCTCTTAATTAATGGAGCACAAGACTGGCCTCATGGGCCTTCCGCTCACTGCC
CGCTTTCCAGTCGGGAAACCTGTCGTGCCAGCTGCATTAACATGGTCATAGCTGTTTCCTTGCGTATTGG
GCGCTCTCCGCTTCCTCGCTCACTGACTCGCTGCGCTCGGTCGTTCGGGTAAAGCCTGGGGTGCCTAATG
AGCAAAAGGCCAGCAAAAGGCCAGGAACCGTAAAAAGGCCGCGTTGCTGGCGTTTTTCCATAGGCTCCGC
CCCCCTGACGAGCATCACAAAAATCGACGCTCAAGTCAGAGGTGGCGAAACCCGACAGGACTATAAAGAT
ACCAGGCGTTTCCCCCTGGAAGCTCCCTCGTGCGCTCTCCTGTTCCGACCCTGCCGCTTACCGGATACCT
GTCCGCCTTTCTCCCTTCGGGAAGCGTGGCGCTTTCTCATAGCTCACGCTGTAGGTATCTCAGTTCGGTG
TAGGTCGTTCGCTCCAAGCTGGGCTGTGTGCACGAACCCCCCGTTCAGCCCGACCGCTGCGCCTTATCCG
GTAACTATCGTCTTGAGTCCAACCCGGTAAGACACGACTTATCGCCACTGGCAGCAGCCACTGGTAACAG
GATTAGCAGAGCGAGGTATGTAGGCGGTGCTACAGAGTTCTTGAAGTGGTGGCCTAACTACGGCTACACT
AGAAGAACAGTATTTGGTATCTGCGCTCTGCTGAAGCCAGTTACCTTCGGAAAAAGAGTTGGTAGCTCTT
GATCCGGCAAACAAACCACCGCTGGTAGCGGTGGTTTTTTTGTTTGCAAGCAGCAGATTACGCGCAGAAA
AAAAGGATCTCAAGAAGATCCTTTGATCTTTTCTACGGGGTCTGACGCTCAGTGGAACGAAAACTCACGT
TAAGGGATTTTGGTCATGAGATTATCAAAAAGGATCTTCACCTAGATCCTTTTAAATTAAAAATGAAGTT
TTAAATCAATCTAAAGTATATATGAGTAAACTTGGTCTGACAGTTACCAATGCTTAATCAGTGAGGCACC
TATCTCAGCGATCTGTCTATTTCGTTCATCCATAGTTGCCTGACTCCCCGTCGTGTAGATAACTACGATA
CGGGAGGGCTTACCATCTGGCCCCAGTGCTGCAATGATACCGCGAGAACCACGCTCACCGGCTCCAGATT
TATCAGCAATAAACCAGCCAGCCGGAAGGGCCGAGCGCAGAAGTGGTCCTGCAACTTTATCCGCCTCCAT
CCAGTCTATTAATTGTTGCCGGGAAGCTAGAGTAAGTAGTTCGCCAGTTAATAGTTTGCGCAACGTTGTT
GCCATTGCTACAGGCATCGTGGTGTCACGCTCGTCGTTTGGTATGGCTTCATTCAGCTCCGGTTCCCAAC
GATCAAGGCGAGTTACATGATCCCCCATGTTGTGCAAAAAAGCGGTTAGCTCCTTCGGTCCTCCGATCGT
TGTCAGAAGTAAGTTGGCCGCAGTGTTATCACTCATGGTTATGGCAGCACTGCATAATTCTCTTACTGTC
ATGCCATCCGTAAGATGCTTTTCTGTGACTGGTGAGTACTCAACCAAGTCATTCTGAGAATAGTGTATGC
GGCGACCGAGTTGCTCTTGCCCGGCGTCAATACGGGATAATACCGCGCCACATAGCAGAACTTTAAAAGT
GCTCATCATTGGAAAACGTTCTTCGGGGCGAAAACTCTCAAGGATCTTACCGCTGTTGAGATCCAGTTCG
ATGTAACCCACTCGTGCACCCAACTGATCTTCAGCATCTTTTACTTTCACCAGCGTTTCTGGGTGAGCAA
AAACAGGAAGGCAAAATGCCGCAAAAAAGGGAATAAGGGCGACACGGAAATGTTGAATACTCATACTCTT
CCTTTTTCAATATTATTGAAGCATTTATCAGGGTTATTGTCTCATGAGCGGATACATATTTGAATGTATT
TAGAAAAATAAACAAATAGGGGTTCCGCGCACATTTCCCCGAAAAGTGCCACCTAAATTGTAAGCGTTAA
TATTTTGTTAAAATTCGCGTTAAATTTTTGTTAAATCAGCTCATTTTTTAACCAATAGGCCGAAATCGGC
AAAATC
Features (pLannotate 1.2.2; 8 found; start..end, strand, type, name):
     61..217     -  CDS            lacZα (fragment): LacZα fragment of β-galactosidase; lacZ fragment
    226..244     +  promoter       T7 promoter: promoter for bacteriophage T7 RNA polymerase
    483..530     -  CDS            lacI (fragment): lac repressor; lacI; The lac repressor binds to the lac operator to inhibit transcription in E. coli. This inhibition can be relieved by adding lactose or isopropyl-β-D-thiogalactopyranoside (IPTG).
    567..607     -  rep_origin     RSF ori (fragment): Plasmids containing the RSF 1030 origin of replication can be propagated in E. coli cells that contain additional plasmids with compatible origins.
    685..1273    -  rep_origin     ori: high-copy-number ColE1/pMB1/pBR322/pUC origin of replication
   1444..2304    -  CDS            AmpR: β-lactamase; bla; confers resistance to ampicillin, carbenicillin, and related antibiotics
   2305..2409    -  promoter       AmpR promoter: bla
   2435..40      -  rep_origin     M13 ori (fragment) (across the origin): M13 bacteriophage origin of replication; arrow indicates direction of (+) strand synthesis
