[The description below was written by a language model from this plasmid's Addgene catalogue record and pLannotate feature annotations shown in this document.]
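Description:
LII dy 1-2 is a small (about 2.5 kb) bacterial cloning plasmid built on a commercial gene-synthesis backbone (pAMP, Geneart) and belonging to a modular plasmid assembly kit for multigene expression, gene silencing and silencing rescue in plants. It is maintained in E. coli at high copy number through a ColE1/pUC-type origin of replication and is selected with ampicillin via a β-lactamase gene driven by its native bla promoter. The remaining annotated elements are backbone remnants rather than functional modules: partial lacZα and lacI coding fragments, a short RSF origin fragment, a fragment of an M13 phage origin spanning the sequence start, and a T7 promoter lying next to the region where the insert sits. The M13 forward and reverse sequencing primer sites flank the insert.

The payload is a synthetic "dummy 1-2" element, which the depositor describes as a level II/level IV dummy. The automated annotation does not recognise any feature within the insert, which occupies the unannotated stretch downstream of the T7 promoter, and the record does not state its composition, the cloning method, or which restriction sites or overhangs flank it. In hierarchical modular assembly systems of this kind, a dummy module generally acts as an inert placeholder that fills a position (here, by its name, presumably the slot between positions 1 and 2) when no functional expression cassette is wanted there. This allows a higher-level multigene construct to be assembled with fewer real modules. It carries no plant expression elements, reporters or tags of its own according to the record, and serves purely as an assembly component.
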