Addgene plasmid #54399: LII dy 1-2
Depositing lab: Martin Parniske. Depositing organization: Ludwig-Maximilians-Universitaet Muenchen (LMU). Publication: A modular plasmid assembly kit for multigene expression, gene silencing and silencing rescue in plants. Binder A, Lambert J, Morbitzer R, Popp C, Ott T, Lahaye T, Parniske M. PLoS One. 2014 Feb 13;9(2):e88218. doi: 10.1371/journal.pone.0088218. eCollection 2014. PubMed 24551083.
Backbone
  Vector backbone: pAMP (Genart)
  Backbone manufacturer: Geneart
  Vector type: cloning vector
Growth in bacteria
  Bacterial resistance: Ampicillin, 100 μg/mL
  Growth temperature: 37°C
  Growth strain: DH5alpha
  Copy number: High Copy
Gene/Insert
  Gene/Insert name: dummy 1-2
  Species: Synthetic
  Cloning method: Unknown
  Sequencing primers: 5′ M13-F20; 3′ M13Rev
Terms and licenses: Academic/Nonprofit Terms; Industry Terms: Not Available to Industry
Depositor comments: LII/LIV dummy
How to cite: LII dy 1-2 was a gift from Martin Parniske (Addgene plasmid # 54399 ; http://n2t.net/addgene:54399 ; RRID:Addgene_54399)
