>Addgene plasmid #54399 | LII dy 1-2 | addgene partial sequence | sequence record 87721 | M13pUC-Fwd 5'-CCCAGTCACGACGTTGTAAAACG-3'
ACGACTCACTATAGGGCGAATTGGCGGAAGGCCGTCAAGGCCACGTGTCTTGTCCAGGCGCGCCATGAGC
TCTAAAGCTTCGCTCGAGCTTGAAGACAATACGTAGATAATTAGGCTAAACTATCCTTAAGGGGGCTTGT
CTTCCCTCGAATTCCCAAGCTTATCTCGACCCGGGGTAGCGGCCGCTTGGATCCCAGAATTCTAGGTACC
TCTTAATTAATGGAGCACAAGACTGGCCTCATGGGCCTTCCGCTCACTGCCCGCTTTCCAGTCGGGAAAC
CTGTCGTGCCAGCTGCATTAACATGGTCATAGCTGTTTCCTTGCGTATTGGGCGCTCTCCGCTTCCTCGC
TCACTGACTCGCTGCGCTCGGTCGTTCGGGTAAAGCCTGGGGTGCCTAATGAGCAAAAGGCCAGCAAAAG
GCCAGGAACCGTAAAAAGGCCGCGTTGCTGGCGTTTTTCCATAGGCTCCGCCCCCCTGACGAGCATCACA
AAAATCGACGCTCAAGTCAGAGGTGGCGAAACCCGACAGGACTATAAAGATACCAGGCGTTTCCCCCTGG
AAGCTCCCTCGTGCGCTCTCCTGTTCCGACCCTGCCGCTTACCGGATACCTGTCCGCCTTTCTCCCTTCG
GGAAGCGTGGCGCTTTCTCATAGCTCACGCTGTAGGTATCTCAGTTCGGTGTAGGTCGTTCGCTCCAAGC
TGGGCTGTGTGCACGAACCCCCCGTTCAGCCCGACCGCTGCGCCTTATCCGGTAACTATCGTCTTGAGTC
CAACCCGGTAAGACACGACTTATCGCCACTGGCAGCAGCCACTGGTAACAGGATTAGCAGAGCGAGGTAT
GTAGGCGGTGCTACAGAGTTCTTGAAGTGGTGGCCTAACTACGGCTACACTAGAAGAACAGTATTTGGTA
TCTGCGCTCTGCTGAAGCCAGTTACCTTCGGAAAAAGAGTTGGTAGCTCTTGATCCGGCAAACAAACCAC
CGC
